Addgene plasmid #164148: AByB
Purpose: Integrates marker gene onto D. melanogaster Y chromosome
Depositing lab: Omar Akbari. Depositing organization: University of California, San Diego (UCSD). Publication: Site-specific transgenesis of the D. melanogaster Y-chromosome using CRISPR/Cas9. Buchman A, Akbari OS. Insect Mol Biol. 2018 Aug 6. doi: 10.1111/imb.12528. PubMed 30079589.
Backbone
  Vector backbone: piggybac
  Backbone size w/o insert (bp): 4095
  Total vector size (bp): 8774
Growth in bacteria
  Bacterial resistance: Ampicillin, 100 μg/mL
  Growth temperature: 37°C
  Growth strain: DH5alpha
  Copy number: High Copy
Gene/Insert
  Gene/Insert name: Y-Left-GypSy_3xp3-optimized-tdtomato-Attp-CTCF-Y-Right
  Species: D. melanogaster (fly)
  Insert size (bp): 4679
Terms and licenses: Academic/Nonprofit Terms; Industry Terms: Not Available to Industry
How to cite: AByB was a gift from Omar Akbari (Addgene plasmid # 164148 ; http://n2t.net/addgene:164148 ; RRID:Addgene_164148)
