[The description below was written by a language model from this plasmid's Addgene catalogue record and pLannotate feature annotations shown in this document.]
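Description:
AByB is a donor plasmid for placing a fluorescent marker gene on the Drosophila melanogaster Y chromosome, built on a piggyBac-derived backbone. The associated work concerns CRISPR/Cas9-mediated, site-specific Y-chromosome transgenesis. It is maintained in E. coli as a high-copy plasmid through a ColE1/pUC-type origin and selected with ampicillin via the β-lactamase gene. The catalogue lists a total size of about 8.8 kb, with a 4.7 kb insert, which agrees closely with the sequenced record. The annotated backbone also carries remnants of lac regulatory elements, lacZα, rop and bom. Short baculovirus-derived fragments (LEF-9, FP25) are present too, probably carried over from the original piggyBac clone. No piggyBac terminal repeats or transposase are annotated.

As named in the record, the insert consists of left and right Y-chromosome arms flanking a marker cassette, consistent with use as a homology-directed repair template, although the arms themselves are not annotated in the feature table. The cassette begins with a gypsy chromatin insulator. This is followed by the 3xP3 promoter stated in the insert name, which appears in the annotation only as an hsp70 promoter fragment, presumably its minimal core. It drives an optimized tdTomato coding sequence terminated by SV40 3' sequences and a polyadenylation signal. 3xP3 is an artificial Pax6-responsive promoter commonly used to give eye-specific fluorescence for scoring transgenic insects. Downstream lies a φC31 attP site, which can serve as a landing pad for later integrase-mediated insertion of attB-bearing constructs at the Y-linked locus. The insert name also lists a CTCF insulator, which is not annotated. The paired insulators would be expected to shield the marker from surrounding chromatin. No Cas9 or guide RNA element is annotated, so these would have to be supplied separately.
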