Features (pLannotate 1.2.2; 18 found; start..end, strand, type, name):
      1..431     +  protein_bind   gypsy insulator: chromatin insulator from Drosophila Su(Hw), CP190, and Mod(mdg4)67.2
    540..662     +  promoter       hsp70 promoter (fragment): Drosophila melanogaster hsp70Bb promoter
    706..2133    +  CDS            tdTomato: tdTomato is a basic (constitutively fluorescent) orange fluorescent protein published in 2004, derived from Discosoma sp.. It is reported to be a somewhat slowly-maturing tandem dimer with low acid sensitivity.
   2152..2235    +  CDS            large T antigen (fragment): large T antigen from SV40 (simian virus 40)
   2258..2379    +  polyA_signal   SV40 poly(A) signal: SV40 polyadenylation signal
   2457..2556    +  protein_bind   phage φC31 attP: attachment site of phage φC31 phage φC31 integrase
   3822..3838    -  protein_bind   lac operator: The lac repressor binds to the lac operator to inhibit transcription in E. coli. This inhibition can be relieved by adding lactose or isopropyl-β-D-thiogalactopyranoside (IPTG). lac repressor encoded by lacI
   3846..3876    -  promoter       lac promoter: promoter for the E. coli lac operon
   3891..3912    -  protein_bind   CAP binding site: CAP binding activates transcription in the presence of cAMP. E. coli catabolite activator protein
   3925..4017    -  CDS            lacI (fragment): lac repressor; lacI; The lac repressor binds to the lac operator to inhibit transcription in E. coli. This inhibition can be relieved by adding lactose or isopropyl-β-D-thiogalactopyranoside (IPTG).
   4200..4788    -  rep_origin     ori: high-copy-number ColE1/pMB1/pBR322/pUC origin of replication
   4959..5819    -  CDS            AmpR: β-lactamase; bla; confers resistance to ampicillin, carbenicillin, and related antibiotics
   5820..5924    -  promoter       AmpR promoter: bla
   6019..6054    +  CDS            rop (fragment): Rop protein, which maintains plasmids at low copy number; rop
   6156..6255    +  misc_feature   bom (fragment): basis of mobility region from pBR322
   6261..6415    -  CDS            lacZα (fragment): LacZα fragment of β-galactosidase; lacZ fragment
   6419..6886    -  CDS            LEF-9 (fragment): LEF9_NPVAC - Experimental evidence at protein level: Swiss-Prot protein existence level 1. Component of the viral DNA-dependent RNA polymerase which is composed of four equimolar subunits of LEF-4, LEF-8, LEF-9, and p47. Plays an essential role in late and very late gene expression. From Autographa californica nuclear polyhedrosis virus (AcMNPV).
   6913..7116    +  CDS            FP (fragment): FP25_NPVAC - Experimental evidence at protein level: Swiss-Prot protein existence level 1. From Autographa californica nuclear polyhedrosis virus (AcMNPV).
>Addgene plasmid #164148 | AByB | addgene full sequence | sequence record 327688 | Addgene NGS Result
TGGCCACGTAATAAGTGTGCGTTGAATTTATTCGCAAAAACATTGCATATTTTCGGCAAAGTAAAATTTT
GTTGCATACCTTATCAAAAAATAAGTGCTGCATACTTTTTAGAGAAACCAAATAATTTTTTATTGCATAC
CCGTTTTTAATAAAATACATTGCATACCCTCTTTTAATAAAAAATATTGCATACTTTGACGAAACAAATT
TTCGTTGCATACCCAATAAAAGATTATTATATTGCATACCCGTTTTTAATAAAATACATTGCATACCCTC
TTTTAATAAAGAATATTGCATACGTTGACGAAACAAATTTTCGTTGCATACCCAATAAAAGATTATTATA
TTGCATACCTTTTCTTGCCATACCATTTAGCCGATCAATTGTGCTCGGCAACAGTATATTTGTGGTGTGC
CAACCAACAACGGCGCGCCTAAATTCGAGCTCGCCCGGGGATCTAATTCAATTAGAGACTAATTCAATTA
GAGCTAATTCAATTAGGATCCAAGCTTATCGATTTCGAACCCTCGACCGCCGGAGTATAAATAGAGGCGC
TTCGTCTACGGAGCGACAATTCAATTCAAACAAGCAAAGTGAACACGTCGCTAAGCGAAAGCTAAGCAAA
TAAACAAGCGCAGCTGAACAAGCTAAACAATCGGGGTACCGCTAGAGTCGACGGTACGATCCACCGGTCG
CCACCATGGTGAGCAAGGGCGAGGAGGTCATCAAAGAGTTCATGCGCTTCAAGGTGCGCATGGAGGGCTC
CATGAACGGCCACGAGTTCGAGATCGAGGGCGAGGGCGAGGGCCGCCCCTACGAGGGCACCCAGACCGCC
AAGCTGAAGGTGACCAAGGGCGGCCCCCTGCCCTTCGCCTGGGACATCCTGTCCCCCCAGTTCATGTACG
GCTCCAAGGCGTACGTGAAGCACCCCGCCGACATCCCCGATTACAAGAAGCTGTCCTTCCCCGAGGGCTT
CAAGTGGGAGCGCGTGATGAACTTCGAGGACGGCGGTCTGGTGACCGTGACCCAGGACTCCTCCCTGCAG
GACGGCACGCTGATCTACAAGGTGAAGATGCGCGGCACCAACTTCCCCCCCGACGGCCCCGTAATGCAGA
AGAAGACCATGGGCTGGGAGGCCTCCACCGAGCGCCTGTACCCCCGCGACGGCGTGCTGAAGGGCGAGAT
CCACCAGGCCCTGAAGCTGAAGGACGGCGGCCACTACCTGGTGGAGTTCAAGACCATCTACATGGCCAAG
AAGCCCGTGCAACTGCCCGGCTACTACTACGTGGACACCAAGCTGGACATCACCTCCCACAACGAGGACT
ACACCATCGTGGAACAGTACGAGCGCTCCGAGGGCCGCCACCACCTGTTCCTGGGGCATGGCACCGGCAG
CACCGGCAGCGGCAGCTCCGGCACCGCCTCCTCCGAGGACAACAACATGGCCGTTATCAAGGAATTTATG
CGCTTCAAAGTTAGGATGGAGGGATCCATGAACGGACATGAGTTCGAGATCGAGGGAGAGGGCGAGGGAC
GCCCGTATGAAGGCACACAAACAGCCAAACTCAAGGTCACCAAGGGCGGACCACTGCCCTTCGCCTGGGA
TATCCTGAGTCCCCAGTTTATGTACGGCAGCAAGGCCTACGTTAAGCACCCCGCTGACATACCGGACTAC
AAAAAGCTGTCCTTTCCGGAAGGCTTCAAGTGGGAGCGCGTGATGAATTTCGAAGACGGAGGACTGGTCA
CTGTGACCCAAGATAGCAGTTTGCAGGACGGTACACTGATCTATAAGGTTAAAATGCGCGGCACTAACTT
TCCGCCAGATGGCCCAGTGATGCAGAAGAAGACCATGGGTTGGGAGGCATCCACCGAACGTCTGTACCCT
CGAGACGGAGTGCTCAAGGGCGAGATCCATCAGGCCCTCAAACTGAAAGATGGTGGTCACTACCTGGTCG
AATTTAAGACCATTTACATGGCCAAGAAGCCGGTTCAGCTGCCCGGATATTATTATGTGGATACGAAACT
GGATATAACTTCGCATAACGAAGACTACACCATTGTCGAGCAGTATGAGCGCAGCGAAGGCCGACATCAC
CTGTTCCTCTACGGCATGGACGAGCTGTACAAGTAGGCGGCCGCGACTCTAGATCATAATCAGCCATACC
ACATTTGTAGAGGTTTTACTTGCTTTAAAAAACCTCCCACACCTCCCCCTGAACCTGAAACATAAAATGA
ATGCAATTGTTGTTGTTAACTTGTTTATTGCAGCTTATAATGGTTACAAATAAAGCAATAGCATCACAAA
TTTCACAAATAAAGCATTTTTTTCACTGCATTCTAGTTGTGGTTTGTCCAAACTCATCAATGTATCTTAA
AGCTTCCTAGGGTACTGACGGACACACCGAAGCCCCGGCGGCAACCCTCAGCGGATGCCCCGGGGCTTCA
CGTTTTCCCAGGTCAGAAGCGGTTTTCGGGAGTAGTGCCCCAACTGGGGTAACCTTTGAGTTCTCTCAGT
TGGGGGCGTAGGGTCGCCGACATGACACAAGGGGTTGTGACCGGGGTGGACACGTACGCGGGTGCTTACG
ACCGTCAGTCGCGCGAGCGCGAGGGCCCGGGTTTTTTAAATGGTACCCTTGCAGCGCCACCTGGCCGCGA
AGAGTTCCATTCTCTGCTTCGAAGTACGAAGAGAGAAAGAGTACTTTAAATTTCCACATTCCCGCCTTGC
AGCGCCACCTGGCCTTGGTAATGTAGAACTAGGAAGGAAAGCACCAACACAAGATGTCGCTCTCCGACGA
TGGACATGTCGCGTAAAAAATGTTCGATAACTTTCAATGGTTCGATTGAACAGACAATAAGTGTATTTAA
GACACCAGTTCTTATATTCAAAAATCCTAACAACTCACACCTTGCAGCGCCACCTGGCCCTAGAGATCCA
CCAACTCTAGAGAGATCTTTAAAACTCTGTTTTTTGTGAGCATTTCAGGTTTGAGGTCGCAAATTGCTCT
AATCTACTTTATTTTAGTTTTATATGATAAAATATAGTTAAAATATATAAGAATTTACGTTTAATTAATA
TTTAAACGATTTCTTACTGCTAAATGGGTAGTTCTTTGAATACTCTTTGACAACTTGTATAATTTTTTAT
ATTCGAGCTCTTTAGTTGTTAATTTCTTTTTATAATCTCGCAAGAATAAAAATCTCTGCAAGAATAAAAA
CAAAACAACAGCCAAACAAGCGGCTTTCGTTGACAATTTGGACAACCTTTTCTATATTGCACATGCAAAT
GCAATGGATATGATGTCAATTGAAGAGGATAAGAAATTCCATGAAATTCCATTTTAACACCCAGAGTTAT
TTCATTGTTGGACAAATGACAGATTTCCAATAATGCAGCTATGCATTTGACTTCTGCGGTTGTTGAAGCT
TTGGGTCATGATATCGAGGAATTCGCATTCCATACCAGAACTTTTCAGCAAAGCTGTAAAGACTTGGTAA
TTACCTTGCAACTCTTTGAATGTTCCCATTTTAACATGTAATTTCAGATGACTGCAGTGGTACATTGGGA
TGGAAAAACGCTCAGAATTGATTGGTCGAGAAAAAGTCGAAAGAATACCAATTATAATATCATATTCTGA
TGGTGAAAAACTTTTGGGAGTACCAAAAGTAGTTGCATCCACTGGCGTTGAAATATCTCATGCAACCTTC
AACATGCTAACAGAGTGGGGAATTTCGGATAAAATCGTTGCTGTATGTTTTGAAACAACTGCATCGAATT
CCGAATTCGTAATCATGGTCATAGCTGTTTCCTGTGTGAAATTGTTATCCGCTCACAATTCCACACAACA
TACGAGCCGGAAGCATAAAGTGTAAAGCCTGGGGTGCCTAATGAGTGAGCTAACTCACATTAATTGCGTT
GCGCTCACTGCCCGCTTTCCAGTCGGGAAACCTGTCGTGCCAGCTGCATTAATGAATCGGCCAACGCGCG
GGGAGAGGCGGTTTGCGTATTGGGCGCTCTTCCGCTTCCTCGCTCACTGACTCGCTGCGCTCGGTCGTTC
GGCTGCGGCGAGCGGTATCAGCTCACTCAAAGGCGGTAATACGGTTATCCACAGAATCAGGGGATAACGC
AGGAAAGAACATGTGAGCAAAAGGCCAGCAAAAGGCCAGGAACCGTAAAAAGGCCGCGTTGCTGGCGTTT
TTCCATAGGCTCCGCCCCCCTGACGAGCATCACAAAAATCGACGCTCAAGTCAGAGGTGGCGAAACCCGA
CAGGACTATAAAGATACCAGGCGTTTCCCCCTGGAAGCTCCCTCGTGCGCTCTCCTGTTCCGACCCTGCC
GCTTACCGGATACCTGTCCGCCTTTCTCCCTTCGGGAAGCGTGGCGCTTTCTCATAGCTCACGCTGTAGG
TATCTCAGTTCGGTGTAGGTCGTTCGCTCCAAGCTGGGCTGTGTGCACGAACCCCCCGTTCAGCCCGACC
GCTGCGCCTTATCCGGTAACTATCGTCTTGAGTCCAACCCGGTAAGACACGACTTATCGCCACTGGCAGC
AGCCACTGGTAACAGGATTAGCAGAGCGAGGTATGTAGGCGGTGCTACAGAGTTCTTGAAGTGGTGGCCT
AACTACGGCTACACTAGAAGAACAGTATTTGGTATCTGCGCTCTGCTGAAGCCAGTTACCTTCGGAAAAA
GAGTTGGTAGCTCTTGATCCGGCAAACAAACCACCGCTGGTAGCGGTGGTTTTTTTGTTTGCAAGCAGCA
GATTACGCGCAGAAAAAAAGGATCTCAAGAAGATCCTTTGATCTTTTCTACGGGGTCTGACGCTCAGTGG
AACGAAAACTCACGTTAAGGGATTTTGGTCATGAGATTATCAAAAAGGATCTTCACCTAGATCCTTTTAA
ATTAAAAATGAAGTTTTAAATCAATCTAAAGTATATATGAGTAAACTTGGTCTGACAGTTACCAATGCTT
AATCAGTGAGGCACCTATCTCAGCGATCTGTCTATTTCGTTCATCCATAGTTGCCTGACTCCCCGTCGTG
TAGATAACTACGATACGGGAGGGCTTACCATCTGGCCCCAGTGCTGCAATGATACCGCGAGACCCACGCT
CACCGGCTCCAGATTTATCAGCAATAAACCAGCCAGCCGGAAGGGCCGAGCGCAGAAGTGGTCCTGCAAC
TTTATCCGCCTCCATCCAGTCTATTAATTGTTGCCGGGAAGCTAGAGTAAGTAGTTCGCCAGTTAATAGT
TTGCGCAACGTTGTTGCCATTGCTACAGGCATCGTGGTGTCACGCTCGTCGTTTGGTATGGCTTCATTCA
GCTCCGGTTCCCAACGATCAAGGCGAGTTACATGATCCCCCATGTTGTGCAAAAAAGCGGTTAGCTCCTT
CGGTCCTCCGATCGTTGTCAGAAGTAAGTTGGCCGCAGTGTTATCACTCATGGTTATGGCAGCACTGCAT
AATTCTCTTACTGTCATGCCATCCGTAAGATGCTTTTCTGTGACTGGTGAGTACTCAACCAAGTCATTCT
GAGAATAGTGTATGCGGCGACCGAGTTGCTCTTGCCCGGCGTCAATACGGGATAATACCGCGCCACATAG
CAGAACTTTAAAAGTGCTCATCATTGGAAAACGTTCTTCGGGGCGAAAACTCTCAAGGATCTTACCGCTG
TTGAGATCCAGTTCGATGTAACCCACTCGTGCACCCAACTGATCTTCAGCATCTTTTACTTTCACCAGCG
TTTCTGGGTGAGCAAAAACAGGAAGGCAAAATGCCGCAAAAAAGGGAATAAGGGCGACACGGAAATGTTG
AATACTCATACTCTTCCTTTTTCAATATTATTGAAGCATTTATCAGGGTTATTGTCTCATGAGCGGATAC
ATATTTGAATGTATTTAGAAAAATAAACAAATAGGGGTTCCGCGCACATTTCCCCGAAAAGTGCCACCTG
ACGTCTAAGAAACCATTATTATCATGACATTAACCTATAAAAATAGGCGTATCACGAGGCCCTTTCGTCT
CGCGCGTTTCGGTGATGACGGTGAAAACCTCTGACACATGCAGCTCCCGGAGACGGTCACAGCTTGTCTG
TAAGCGGATGCCGGGAGCAGACAAGCCCGTCAGGGCGCGTCAGCGGGTGTTGGCGGGTGTCGGGGCTGGC
TTAACTATGCGGCATCAGAGCAGATTGTACTGAGAGTGCACCATATGCGGTGTGAAATACCGCACAGATG
CGTAAGGAGAAAATACCGCATCAGGCGCCATTCGCCATTCAGGCTGCGCAACTGTTGGGAAGGGCGATCG
GTGCGGGCCTCTTCGCTATTACGCCAGCTGGCGAAAGGGGGATGTGCTGCAAGGCGATTAAGTTGGGTAA
CGCCAGGGTTTTCCCAGTCACGACGTTGTAAAACGACGGCCAGTGCCAAGCTTTGTTTAAAAATATAACA
AAATTGTGATCCCACAAAATGAAGTGGGGCAAAATCAAATAATTAATAGTGTCCGTAAACTTGTTGGTCT
TCAACTTTTTGAGGAACACGTTGGACGGCAAATCCGTGACTATAACACAAGTTGATTTAATAATTTTAGC
CAACACGTCGGGCTGCGTGTTTTTTGCCGACGCGTCTGTGTACACGTTGATTAACTGGTCGATTAAACTG
TTGAAATAATTTAATTTTTGGTTCTTCTTTAAATCTGTGATGAAATTTTTTAAAATAACTTTAAATTCTT
CATTGGTAAAAAATGCCACGTTTTGCAACTTGTGAGGGTCTAATATGAGGTCAAACTCAGTAGGAGTTTT
ATCCAAAAAAGAAAACATGATTACGTCTGTACACGAACGCGTATTAACGCAGAGTGCAAAGTATAAGAGG
GTTAAAAAATATATTTTACGCACCATATACGCATCGGGTTGATATCGTTAATATGGATCAATTTGAACAG
TTGATTAACGTGTCTCTGCTCAAGTCTTTGATCAAAACGCAAATCGACGAAAATGTGTCGGACAATATCA
AGTCGATGAGCGAAAAACTAAAAAGGCTAGAATACGACAATCTCACAGACAGCGTTGAGATATACGGTAT
TCACGACAGCAGGCTGAATAATAAAAAAATTAGAAACTATTATTTAACCCTAGAAAGATAATCATATTGT
GACGTACGTTAAAGATAATCATGCGTAAAATTGACGCATGTGTTTTATCGGTCTGTATATCGAGGTTTAT
TTATTAATTTGAATAGATATTAAGTTTTATTATATTTACACTTACATACTAATAATAAATTCAACAAACA
ATTTATTTATGTTTATTTATTTATTAAAAAAAAACAAAAACTCAAAATTTCTTCTATAAAGTAACAAAAC
TTTTAAACATTCTCTCTTTTACAAAAATAAACTTATTTTGTACTTTAAAAACAGTCATGTTGTATTATAA
AATAAGTAATTAGCTTAACTTATACATAATAGAAACAAATTATACTTATTAGTCAGTCAGAAACAACTTT
GGCACATATCAATATTATGCTCTCGACAAATAACTTTTTTGCATTTTTTGCACGATGCATTTGCCTTTCG
CCTTATTTTAGAGGGGCAGTAAGTACAGTAAGTACGTTTTTTCATTACTGGCTCTTCAGTACTGTCATCT
GATGTACCAGGCACTTCATTTGGCAAAATATTAGAGATATTATCGCGCAAATATCTCTTCAAAGTAGGAG
CTTCTAAACGCTTACGCATAAACGATGACGTCAGGCTCATGTAAAGGTTTCTCATAAATTTTTTGCGACT
TTGAACCTTTTCTCCCTTGCTACTGACATTATGGCTGTATATAATAAAAGAATTTATGCAGGCAATGTTT
ATCATTCCGTACAATAATGCCATAGGCCACCTATTCGTCTTCCTACTGCAGGTTTAAATGGGTTTGCCCT
AATTTTTAAAAGGTTGAAATGTCATGCCCCGCTAAGGTCATGAAGAACCTATCGAGGAGTGAGTAGAATT
GAGTTTTTTTTTTATATATTAATTCGGTCATTTTCTTATGCTAACTTATATGTTATTACAGTTGACATGT
CTTCTAATTGTTTACAGAATAGACGTAAGTTATCTTGAAAAGGTGTGCGATATAACCTTCCTAGTAGTTC
CTCTAGAGGCATCTGACTCTTGAATTTCGTGATTAGGGCGTCTTTTAAATTTGTCCATTCGTTGTGCATT
CCAAATTGGGAAGCCTTTCCGCATCTCCGACAATTTGAAGTTCGGTGGCGTCAAATATTATTGCCTTTTG
TCGAATGTCGTTCGAATGGTATAAGTTCGATACGTCTGATGAACGAGATGAGAATCCATAGAATTACGAT
ACTTGGCGTATTTGCCTAAGTAACTGAGACAGATTTTTCGCTGTTAACGCCATTTTAGTTTTATTTTTAG
ATTAGTTTCCGTTCTTGTTCACAGACTGGTAACGAATGACGAGACTTATGTCTTAGTGAACTGCACTTTC
TCCTTATTACACCTTAGTGGCGGTCTCACTTCCCGAAGCAGGCCACAAAATTAGGTTTTAAAATTAACTA
GGATCTCACAGTTTTTGTGCGGGTACCGATTTTATATAGTTTAAACGAACCGAAATCACTTTGTTGCGGC
CAATTCGCGGGTACAATCAAAAAAGCTTACTTGGTCATTAGGGTTCGGCTTATTGGTATGGAGAAAAAAT
TGCGAAAATTAAAGGTTCAAGGTCTGAAATTGTTGGTTTTGGTGTAAAACTTAAATTTGTAAAGTTTTAG
CCCGATCGGATAATATTTAGAGGTGCCTTTCTTAATATAGTTTAAACT
